>Addgene plasmid #13670 | pQLinkN | depositor full sequence | sequence record 7736 | Author sequence
CTCGAGCTTAATTAACAACACCATTTGTCGAGAAATCATAAAAAATTTATTTGCTTTGTGAGCGGATAAC
AATTATAATAGATTCAATTGTGAGCGGATAACAATTTCACACAGAATTCATTAAAGAGGAGAAATTAACT
ATGGGATCCAGTCTTCGCATGCATGAAGACGCGGCCGCCTAGGACCCAGCTTTCTTGTACAAAGTGGTAA
GCTTAATTAGCTGAGCTTGGACTCCTGTTGATAGATCCAGTAATGACCTCAGAACTCCATCTGGATTTGT
TCAGAACGCTCGGTTGCCGCCGGGCGTTTTTTATTGGTGAGAATCCAAGTAACAACACCATTTAAATGGA
GTGGTTACAAATGGAGTGGTTAATTAAGGCTAGCTTGGCGAGATTTTCAGGAGCTAAGGAAGCTAAAATG
GAGAAAAAAATCACTGGATATACCACCGTTGATATATCCCAATGGCATCGTAAAGAACATTTTGAGGCAT
TTCAGTCAGTTGCTCAATGTACCTATAACCAGACCGTTCAGCTGGATATTACGGCCTTTTTAAAGACCGT
AAAGAAAAATAAGCACAAGTTTTATCCGGCCTTTATTCACATTCTTGCCCGCCTGATGAATGCTCATCCG
GAATTTCGTATGGCAATGAAAGACGGTGAGCTGGTGATATGGGATAGTGTTCACCCTTGTTACACCGTTT
TCCATGAGCAAACTGAAACGTTTTCATCGCTCTGGAGTGAATACCACGACGATTTCCGGCAGTTTCTACA
CATATATTCGCAAGATGTGGCGTGTTACGGTGAAAACCTGGCCTATTTCCCTAAAGGGTTTATTGAGAAT
ATGTTTTTCGTCTCAGCCAATCCCTGGGTGAGTTTCACCAGTTTTGATTTAAACGTGGCCAATATGGACA
ACTTCTTCGCCCCCGTTTTCACCATGGGCAAATATTATACGCAAGGCGACAAGGTGCTGATGCCGCTGGC
GATTCAGGTTCATCATGCCGTTTGTGATGGCTTCCATGTCGGCAGAATGCTTAATGAATTACAACAGTAC
TGCGATGAGTGGCAGGGCGGGGCGTAATTTTTTTAAGGCAGTTATTGGTGCCCTTAAACGCCTGGGGTAA
TGACTCTCTAGCTTGAGGCATCAAATAAAACGAAAGGCTCAGTCGAAAGACTGGGCCTTTCGTTTTATCT
GTTGTTTGTCGGTGAACGCTCTCCTGAGTAGGACAAATCCGCCCTCTAGATTACGTGCAGTCGATGATAA
GCTGTCAAACATGAGAATTGTGCCTAATGAGTGAGCTAACTTACATTAATTGCGTTGCGCTCACTGCCCG
CTTTCCAGTCGGGAAACCTGTCGTGCCAGCTGCATTAATGAATCGGCCAACGCGCGGGGAGAGGCGGTTT
GCGTATTGGGCGCCAGGGTGGTTTTTCTTTTCACCAGTGAGACGGGCAACAGCTGATTGCCCTTCACCGC
CTGGCCCTGAGAGAGTTGCAGCAAGCGGTCCACGCTGGTTTGCCCCAGCAGGCGAAAATCCTGTTTGATG
GTGGTTAACGGCGGGATATAACATGAGCTGTCTTCGGTATCGTCGTATCCCACTACCGAGATATCCGCAC
CAACGCGCAGCCCGGACTCGGTAATGGCGCGCATTGCGCCCAGCGCCATCTGATCGTTGGCAACCAGCAT
CGCAGTGGGAACGATGCCCTCATTCAGCATTTGCATGGTTTGTTGAAAACCGGACATGGCACTCCAGTCG
CCTTCCCGTTCCGCTATCGGCTGAATTTGATTGCGAGTGAGATATTTATGCCAGCCAGCCAGACGCAGAC
GCGCCGAGACAGAACTTAATGGGCCCGCTAACAGCGCGATTTGCTGGTGACCCAATGCGACCAGATGCTC
CACGCCCAGTCGCGTACCGTCTTCATGGGAGAAAATAATACTGTTGATGGGTGTCTGGTCAGAGACATCA
AGAAATAACGCCGGAACATTAGTGCAGGCAGCTTCCACAGCAATGGCATCCTGGTCATCCAGCGGATAGT
TAATGATCAGCCCACTGACGCGTTGCGCGAGAAGATTGTGCACCGCCGCTTTACAGGCTTCGACGCCGCT
TCGTTCTACCATCGACACCACCACGCTGGCACCCAGTTGATCGGCGCGAGATTTAATCGCCGCGACAATT
TGCGACGGCGCGTGCAGGGCCAGACTGGAGGTGGCAACGCCAATCAGCAACGACTGTTTGCCCGCCAGTT
GTTGTGCCACGCGGTTGGGAATGTAATTCAGCTCCGCCATCGCCGCTTCCACTTTTTCCCGCGTTTTCGC
AGAAACGTGGCTGGCCTGGTTCACCACGCGGGAAACGGTCTGATAAGAGACACCGGCATACTCTGCGACA
TCGTATAACGTTACTGGTTTCACATTCACCACCCTGAATTGACTCTCTTCCGGGCGCTATCATGCCATAC
CGCGAAAGGTTTTGCACCATTCGATGGTGTCGGAATTTCGGGCAGCGTTGGGTCCTGGCCACGGGTGCGC
ATGATCTAGAGCTGCCTCGCGCGTTTCGGTGATGACGGTGAAAACCTCTGACACATGCAGCTCCCGGAGA
CGGTCACAGCTTGTCTGTAAGCGGATGCCGGGAGCAGACAAGCCCGTCAGGGCGCGTCAGCGGGTGTTGG
CGGGTGTCGGGGCGCAGCCATGACCCAGTCACGTAGCGATAGCGGAGTGTATACTGGCTTAACTATGCGG
CATCAGAGCAGATTGTACTGAGAGTGCACCACATGCGGTGTGAAATACCGCACAGATGCGTAAGGAGAAA
ATACCGCATCAGGCGCTCTTCCGCTTCCTCGCTCACTGACTCGCTGCGCTCGGTCGTTCGGCTGCGGCGA
GCGGTATCAGCTCACTCAAAGGCGGTAATACGGTTATCCACAGAATCAGGGGATAACGCAGGAAAGAACA
TGTGAGCAAAAGGCCAGCAAAAGGCCAGGAACCGTAAAAAGGCCGCGTTGCTGGCGTTTTTCCATAGGCT
CCGCCCCCCTGACGAGCATCACAAAAATCGACGCTCAAGTCAGAGGTGGCGAAACCCGACAGGACTATAA
AGATACCAGGCGTTTCCCCCTGGAAGCTCCCTCGTGCGCTCTCCTGTTCCGACCCTGCCGCTTACCGGAT
ACCTGTCCGCCTTTCTCCCTTCGGGAAGCGTGGCGCTTTCTCATAGCTCACGCTGTAGGTATCTCAGTTC
GGTGTAGGTCGTTCGCTCCAAGCTGGGCTGTGTGCACGAACCCCCCGTTCAGCCCGACCGCTGCGCCTTA
TCCGGTAACTATCGTCTTGAGTCCAACCCGGTAAGACACGACTTATCGCCACTGGCAGCAGCCACTGGTA
ACAGGATTAGCAGAGCGAGGTATGTAGGCGGTGCTACAGAGTTCTTGAAGTGGTGGCCTAACTACGGCTA
CACTAGAAGGACAGTATTTGGTATCTGCGCTCTGCTGAAGCCAGTTACCTTCGGAAAAAGAGTTGGTAGC
TCTTGATCCGGCAAACAAACCACCGCTGGTAGCGGTGGTTTTTTTGTTTGCAAGCAGCAGATTACGCGCA
GAAAAAAAGGATCTCAAGAAGATCCTTTGATCTTTTCTACGGGGTCTGACGCTCAGTGGAACGAAAACTC
ACGTTAAGGGATTTTGGTCATGAGATTATCAAAAAGGATCTTCACCTAGATCCTTTTAAATTAAAAATGA
AGTTTTAAATCAATCTAAAGTATATATGAGTAAACTTGGTCTGACAGTTACCAATGCTTAATCAGTGAGG
CACCTATCTCAGCGATCTGTCTATTTCGTTCATCCATAGTTGCCTGACTCCCCGTCGTGTAGATAACTAC
GATACGGGAGGGCTTACCATCTGGCCCCAGTGCTGCAATGATACCGCGAGACCCACGCTCACCGGCTCCA
GATTTATCAGCAATAAACCAGCCAGCCGGAAGGGCCGAGCGCAGAAGTGGTCCTGCAACTTTATCCGCCT
CCATCCAGTCTATTAATTGTTGCCGGGAAGCTAGAGTAAGTAGTTCGCCAGTTAATAGTTTGCGCAACGT
TGTTGCCATTGCTACAGGCATCGTGGTGTCACGCTCGTCGTTTGGTATGGCTTCATTCAGCTCCGGTTCC
CAACGATCAAGGCGAGTTACATGATCCCCCATGTTGTGCAAAAAAGCGGTTAGCTCCTTCGGTCCTCCGA
TCGTTGTCAGAAGTAAGTTGGCCGCAGTGTTATCACTCATGGTTATGGCAGCACTGCATAATTCTCTTAC
TGTCATGCCATCCGTAAGATGCTTTTCTGTGACTGGTGAGTACTCAACCAAGTCATTCTGAGAATAGTGT
ATGCGGCGACCGAGTTGCTCTTGCCCGGCGTCAATACGGGATAATACCGCGCCACATAGCAGAACTTTAA
AAGTGCTCATCATTGGAAAACGTTCTTCGGGGCGAAAACTCTCAAGGATCTTACCGCTGTTGAGATCCAG
TTCGATGTAACCCACTCGTGCACCCAACTGATCTTCAGCATCTTTTACTTTCACCAGCGTTTCTGGGTGA
GCAAAAACAGGAAGGCAAAATGCCGCAAAAAAGGGAATAAGGGCGACACGGAAATGTTGAATACTCATAC
TCTTCCTTTTTCAATATTATTGAAGCATTTATCAGGGTTATTGTCTCATGAGCGGATACATATTTGAATG
TATTTAGAAAAATAAACAAATAGGGGTTCCGCGCACATTTCCCCGAAAAGTGCCACCTGACGTCTAAGAA
ACCATTATTATCATGACATTAACCTATAAAAATAGGCGTATCACGAGGCCCTTTCGTCTTCAC
Features (pLannotate 1.2.2; 16 found; start..end, strand, type, name):
     36..80      +  promoter       T5 promoter: bacteriophage T5 promoter for E. coli RNA polymerase, with embedded lac operator
     88..104     +  protein_bind   lac operator: The lac repressor binds to the lac operator to inhibit transcription in E. coli. This inhibition can be relieved by adding lactose or isopropyl-β-D-thiogalactopyranoside (IPTG). lac repressor encoded by lacI
    184..208     -  protein_bind   attB2: mutant version of attB; recombination site for the Gateway® BP reaction BP Clonase™
    230..324     +  terminator     lambda t0 terminator: transcription terminator from phage lambda
    389..417     +  promoter       cat promoter (fragment): promoter of the E. coli cat gene encoding chloramphenicol acetyltransferase
    418..1074    +  CDS            cat: CAT_ECOLX - Experimental evidence at protein level: Swiss-Prot protein existence level 1. This enzyme is an effector of chloramphenicol resistance in bacteria. From Escherichia coli. This protein is used as a marker in many commonly used cloning vectors, such as pACYC184.
   1142..1228    +  terminator     rrnB T1 terminator: Escherichia coli rrnB; transcription terminator T1 from the E. coli rrnB gene
   1251..1268    -  promoter       tet promoter (fragment): E. coli promoter for tetracycline efflux protein gene
   1287..1308    -  protein_bind   CAP binding site: CAP binding activates transcription in the presence of cAMP. E. coli catabolite activator protein
   1321..2403    -  CDS            lacI: lac repressor; lacI; The lac repressor binds to the lac operator to inhibit transcription in E. coli. This inhibition can be relieved by adding lactose or isopropyl-β-D-thiogalactopyranoside (IPTG).
   2404..2481    -  promoter       lacIq promoter: lacI (mutant); In the lacIq allele, a single base change in the promoter boosts expression of the lacI gene about 10-fold.
   2530..2571    +  CDS            rop (fragment): Rop protein, which maintains plasmids at low copy number; rop
   2673..2813    +  misc_feature   bom: basis of mobility region from pBR322
   2999..3587    -  rep_origin     ori: high-copy-number ColE1/pMB1/pBR322/pUC origin of replication
   3758..4618    -  CDS            AmpR: β-lactamase; bla; confers resistance to ampicillin, carbenicillin, and related antibiotics
   4619..4723    -  promoter       AmpR promoter: bla
