[The description below was written by a language model from this plasmid's Addgene catalogue record and pLannotate feature annotations shown in this document.]
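Description:
pQLinkN is an empty bacterial expression vector derived from the pQE-2 backbone and designed for co-expression of multiple proteins in E. coli. It replicates from a ColE1/pMB1-type origin (the record lists copy number as unknown; a bom region and only a fragment of rop are annotated) and is selected with ampicillin through the bla gene under its native promoter. A chloramphenicol acetyltransferase coding sequence is also present, but the depositor notes that it lacks a functional promoter and is expected to be inactive. This fits the feature table, which finds only a fragment of the cat promoter, so chloramphenicol should not be relied on for selection.

The expression cassette consists of a phage T5 promoter, recognised by E. coli RNA polymerase, with an embedded lac operator and a second lac operator just downstream. This is followed by a short, 29 bp multiple cloning site in which genes are inserted between BamHI and NotI, and then the lambda t0 terminator. An rrnB T1 terminator lies after the cat region. The plasmid carries its own lacI gene driven by the lacIq promoter, giving elevated repressor levels so that transcription stays repressed until induced with IPTG, independently of the host's lacI status. The annotation also reports a short attB2-like match near the cloning site, whose function the record does not explain. No affinity tag is annotated in this vector. According to the associated publication title, the vector belongs to a system for co-expressing an unrestricted number of proteins, but the record does not detail how cassettes from separate plasmids are combined.
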