Addgene plasmid #13670: pQLinkN
Depositing lab: Konrad Buessow. Depositing organization: Max Planck Institute for Molecular Genetics. Publication: Vectors for co-expression of an unrestricted number of proteins. Scheich C, Kummel D, Soumailakakis D, Heinemann U, Bussow K. Nucleic Acids Res. 2007;35(6):e43. doi: 10.1093/nar/gkm067. Epub 2007 Feb 20. PubMed 17311810.
Backbone
  Vector backbone: pQE-2
  Backbone size w/o insert (bp): 4794
  Vector type: Bacterial Expression ; Co-expression
Growth in bacteria
  Bacterial resistance: Ampicillin, 100 μg/mL
  Growth temperature: 37°C
  Growth strain: DH5alpha
  Copy number: Unknown
Gene/Insert
  Gene/Insert name: multi cloning site (alt name: pQToT)
  Insert size (bp): 29
  Cloning method: Restriction Enzyme; 5′ cloning site BamHI (not destroyed); 3′ cloning site NotI (not destroyed)
  Sequencing primers: 5′ pQE65, TGAGCGGATAACAATTTCACACAG; 3′ pQE276, GGCAACCGAGCGTTCTGAAC
Terms and licenses: Academic/Nonprofit Terms; Industry Terms: Not Available to Industry
Depositor comments: Please note that the chloramphenicol resistance gene in this plasmid is incomplete. It is lacking a promoter, therefore it is supposed to be inactive.
How to cite: pQLinkN was a gift from Konrad Buessow (Addgene plasmid # 13670 ; http://n2t.net/addgene:13670 ; RRID:Addgene_13670)
