>Addgene plasmid #13670 | pQLinkN | addgene partial sequence | sequence record 19986 | 13670 with pQE promoter
TAACCTATAAAAATAGGCGTATCACGAGGCCCTTTCGTCTTCACCTCGAGCTTAATTAACAACACCATTT
GTCGAGAAATCATAAAAAATTTATTTGCTTTGTGAGCGGATAACAATTATAATAGATTCAATTGTGAGCG
GATAACAATTTCACACAGAATTCATTAAAGAGGAGAAATTAACTATGGGATCCAGTCTTCGCATGCATGA
AGACGCGGCCGCCTAGGACCCAGCTTTCTTGTACAAAGTGGTAAGCTTAATTAGCTGAGCTTGGACTCCT
GTTGATAGATCCAGTAATGACCTCAGAACTCCATCTGGATTTGTTCAGAACGCTCGGTTGCCGCCGGGCG
TTTTTTATTGGTGAGAATCCAAGTAACAACACCATTTAAATGGAGTGGTTACAAATGGAGTGGTTAATTA
AGGCTAGCTTGGCGAGATTTTCAGGAGCTAAGGAAGCTAAAATGGAGAAAAAAATCACTGGATATACCAC
CGTTGATATATCCCAATGGCATCGTAAAGAACATTTTGAGGCATTTCAGTCAGTTGCTCAATGTACCTAT
AACCAGACCGTTCAGCTGGATATTACGGCCTTTTTAAAGACCGTAAAGAAAAATAAGCACAAGTTTTATC
CGGCCTTTATTCACATTCTTGCCCGCCTGATGAATGCTCATCCGGAATTTCGTATGGCAATGAAAGACGG
TGAGCTGGTGATATGGGATAGTGTTCACCCTTGTTACACCGTTTTCCATGAGCAAACTGAAACGTTTTCA
TCGCTCTGGAGTGAATACCACGACGATTTCCGGCAGTTTCTACACATA
